>Addgene plasmid #90337 | pLminP_Luc2P_RE3 | addgene full sequence | sequence record 370028 | Addgene NGS Result
AATGTAGTCTTATGCAATACTCTTGTAGTCTTGCAACATGGTAACGATGAGTTAGCAACATGCCTTACAA
GGAGAGAAAAAGCACCGTGCATGCCGATTGGTGGAAGTAAGGTGGTACGATCGTGCCTTATTAGGAAGGC
AACAGACGGGTCTGACATGGATTGGACGAACCACTGAATTGCCGCATTGCAGAGATATTGTATTTAAGTG
CCTAGCTCGATACATAAACGGGTCTCTCTGGTTAGACCAGATCTGAGCCTGGGAGCTCTCTGGCTAACTA
GGGAACCCACTGCTTAAGCCTCAATAAAGCTTGCCTTGAGTGCTTCAAGTAGTGTGTGCCCGTCTGTTGT
GTGACTCTGGTAACTAGAGATCCCTCAGACCCTTTTAGTCAGTGTGGAAAATCTCTAGCAGTGGCGCCCG
AACAGGGACTTGAAAGCGAAAGGGAAACCAGAGGAGCTCTCTCGACGCAGGACTCGGCTTGCTGAAGCGC
GCACGGCAAGAGGCGAGGGGCGGCGACTGGTGAGTACGCCAAAAATTTTGACTAGCGGAGGCTAGAAGGA
GAGAGATGGGTGCGAGAGCGTCAGTATTAAGCGGGGGAGAATTAGATCGCGATGGGAAAAAATTCGGTTA
AGGCCAGGGGGAAAGAAAAAATATAAATTAAAACATATAGTATGGGCAAGCAGGGAGCTAGAACGATTCG
CAGTTAATCCTGGCCTGTTAGAAACATCAGAAGGCTGTAGACAAATACTGGGACAGCTACAACCATCCCT
TCAGACAGGATCAGAAGAACTTAGATCATTATATAATACAGTAGCAACCCTCTATTGTGTGCATCAAAGG
ATAGAGATAAAAGACACCAAGGAAGCTTTAGACAAGATAGAGGAAGAGCAAAACAAAAGTAAGACCACCG
CACAGCAAGCGGCCGCTGATCTTCAGACCTGGAGGAGGAGATATGAGGGACAATTGGAGAAGTGAATTAT
ATAAATATAAAGTAGTAAAAATTGAACCATTAGGAGTAGCACCCACCAAGGCAAAGAGAAGAGTGGTGCA
GAGAGAAAAAAGAGCAGTGGGAATAGGAGCTTTGTTCCTTGGGTTCTTGGGAGCAGCAGGAAGCACTATG
GGCGCAGCGTCAATGACGCTGACGGTACAGGCCAGACAATTATTGTCTGGTATAGTGCAGCAGCAGAACA
ATTTGCTGAGGGCTATTGAGGCGCAACAGCATCTGTTGCAACTCACAGTCTGGGGCATCAAGCAGCTCCA
GGCAAGAATCCTGGCTGTGGAAAGATACCTAAAGGATCAACAGCTCCTGGGGATTTGGGGTTGCTCTGGA
AAACTCATTTGCACCACTGCTGTGCCTTGGAATGCTAGTTGGAGTAATAAATCTCTGGAACAGATTTGGA
ATCACACGACCTGGATGGAGTGGGACAGAGAAATTAACAATTACACAAGCTTAATACACTCCTTAATTGA
AGAATCGCAAAACCAGCAAGAAAAGAATGAACAAGAATTATTGGAATTAGATAAATGGGCAAGTTTGTGG
AATTGGTTTAACATAACAAATTGGCTGTGGTATATAAAATTATTCATAATGATAGTAGGAGGCTTGGTAG
GTTTAAGAATAGTTTTTGCTGTACTTTCTATAGTGAATAGAGTTAGGCAGGGATATTCACCATTATCGTT
TCAGACCCACCTCCCAACCCCGAGGGGACCCGACAGGCCCGAAGGAATAGAAGAAGAAGGTGGAGAGAGA
GACAGAGACAGATCCATTCGATTAGTGAACGGATCTCGACGGTATCGGTTAACTTTTAAAAGAAAAGGGG
GGATTGGGGGGTACAGTGCAGGGGAAAGAATAGTAGACATAATAGCAACAGACATACAAACTAAAGAATT
ACAAAAACAAATTACAAAAATTCAAAATTTTATCGATCGCACCAGCGTGTGGATCTTGCGTGAGAATTGC
GTGAGAATTGCGTGAGAATTGCGTGAGAAGATCCGAGAACAGATCTGGCCTCGGCGGCCAAGCTTAGACA
CTAGAGGGTATATAATGGAAGCTCGACTTCCAGCTTGGCAATCCGGTACTGTTGGTAAAGCCACCATGGA
AGATGCCAAAAACATTAAGAAGGGCCCAGCGCCATTCTACCCACTCGAAGACGGGACCGCCGGCGAGCAG
CTGCACAAAGCCATGAAGCGCTACGCCCTGGTGCCCGGCACCATCGCCTTTACCGACGCACATATCGAGG
TGGACATTACCTACGCCGAGTACTTCGAGATGAGCGTTCGGCTGGCAGAAGCTATGAAGCGCTATGGGCT
GAATACAAACCATCGGATCGTGGTGTGCAGCGAGAATAGCTTGCAGTTCTTCATGCCCGTGTTGGGTGCC
CTGTTCATCGGTGTGGCTGTGGCCCCAGCTAACGACATCTACAACGAGCGCGAGCTGCTGAACAGCATGG
GCATCAGCCAGCCCACCGTCGTATTCGTGAGCAAGAAAGGGCTGCAAAAGATCCTCAACGTGCAAAAGAA
GCTACCGATCATACAAAAGATCATCATCATGGATAGCAAGACCGACTACCAGGGCTTCCAAAGCATGTAC
ACCTTCGTGACTTCCCATTTGCCACCCGGCTTCAACGAGTACGACTTCGTGCCCGAGAGCTTCGACCGGG
ACAAAACCATCGCCCTGATCATGAACAGTAGTGGCAGTACCGGATTGCCCAAGGGCGTAGCCCTACCGCA
CCGCACCGCTTGTGTCCGATTCAGTCATGCCCGCGACCCCATCTTCGGCAACCAGATCATCCCCGACACC
GCTATCCTCAGCGTGGTGCCATTTCACCACGGCTTCGGCATGTTCACCACGCTGGGCTACTTGATCTGCG
GCTTTCGGGTCGTGCTCATGTACCGCTTCGAGGAGGAGCTATTCTTGCGCAGCTTGCAAGACTATAAGAT
TCAATCTGCCCTGCTGGTGCCCACACTATTTAGCTTCTTCGCTAAGAGCACTCTCATCGACAAGTACGAC
CTAAGCAACTTGCACGAGATCGCCAGCGGCGGGGCGCCGCTCAGCAAGGAGGTAGGTGAGGCCGTGGCCA
AACGCTTCCACCTACCAGGCATCCGCCAGGGCTACGGCCTGACAGAAACAACCAGCGCCATTCTGATCAC
CCCCGAAGGGGACGACAAGCCTGGCGCAGTAGGCAAGGTGGTGCCCTTCTTCGAGGCTAAGGTGGTGGAC
TTGGACACCGGTAAGACACTGGGTGTGAACCAGCGCGGCGAGCTGTGCGTCCGTGGCCCCATGATCATGA
GCGGCTACGTTAACAACCCCGAGGCTACAAACGCTCTCATCGACAAGGACGGCTGGCTGCACAGCGGCGA
CATCGCCTACTGGGACGAGGACGAGCACTTCTTCATCGTGGACCGGCTGAAGAGCCTGATCAAATACAAG
GGCTACCAGGTAGCCCCAGCCGAACTGGAGAGCATCCTGCTGCAACACCCCAACATCTTCGACGCCGGGG
TCGCCGGCCTGCCCGACGACGATGCCGGCGAGCTGCCCGCCGCAGTCGTCGTGCTGGAACACGGTAAAAC
CATGACCGAGAAGGAGATCGTGGACTATGTGGCCAGCCAGGTTACAACCGCCAAGAAGCTGCGCGGTGGT
GTTGTGTTCGTGGACGAGGTGCCTAAAGGACTGACCGGCAAGTTGGACGCCCGCAAGATCCGCGAGATTC
TCATTAAGGCCAAGAAGGGCGGCAAGATCGCCGTGAATTCTCACGGCTTCCCTCCCGAGGTGGAGGAGCA
GGCCGCCGGCACCCTGCCCATGAGCTGCGCCCAGGAGAGCGGCATGGATAGACACCCTGCTGCTTGCGCC
AGCGCCAGGATCAACGTCTAAGGCCGCGACTCTAGAACGCGTACCGGTTAGTAATGATCGACAATCAACC
TCTGGATTACAAAATTTGTGAAAGATTGACTGGTATTCTTAACTATGTTGCTCCTTTTACGCTATGTGGA
TACGCTGCTTTAATGCCTTTGTATCATGCTATTGCTTCCCGTATGGCTTTCATTTTCTCCTCCTTGTATA
AATCCTGGTTGCTGTCTCTTTATGAGGAGTTGTGGCCCGTTGTCAGGCAACGTGGCGTGGTGTGCACTGT
GTTTGCTGACGCAACCCCCACTGGTTGGGGCATTGCCACCACCTGTCAGCTCCTTTCCGGGACTTTCGCT
TTCCCCCTCCCTATTGCCACGGCGGAACTCATCGCCGCCTGCCTTGCCCGCTGCTGGACAGGGGCTCGGC
TGTTGGGCACTGACAATTCCGTGGTGTTGTCGGGGAAGCTGACGTCCTTTCCATGGCTGCTCGCCTGTGT
TGCCACCTGGATTCTGCGCGGGACGTCCTTCTGCTACGTCCCTTCGGCCCTCAATCCAGCGGACCTTCCT
TCCCGCGGCCTGCTGCCGGCTCTGCGGCCTCTTCCGCGTCTTCGCCTTCGCCCTCAGACGAGTCGGATCT
CCCTTTGGGCCGCCTCCCCGCCTGGCGATGGTACCGGTGTGGAAAGTCCCCAGGCTCCCCAGCAGGCAGA
AGTATGCAAAGCATGCATCTCAATTAGTCAGCAACCAGGTGTGGAAAGTCCCCAGGCTCCCCAGCAGGCA
GAAGTATGCAAAGCATGCATCTCAATTAGTCAGCAACCATAGTCCCGCCCCTAACTCCGCCCATCCCGCC
CCTAACTCCGCCCAGTTCCGCCCATTCTCCGCCCCATGGCTGACTAATTTTTTTTATTTATGCAGAGGCC
GAGGCCGCCTCTGCCTCTGAGCTATTCCAGAAGTAGTGAGGAGGCTTTTTTGGAGGCCTAGGCTTTTGCA
AAAAGCTCCCGGGAGCTTGTATATCCATTTTCGGATCTGATCAGCACCTAGCATGGTGAGCAAGGGCGAG
GAGCTGTTCACCGGGGTGGTGCCCATCCTGGTCGAGCTGGACGGCGACGTAAACGGCCACAAGTTCAGCG
TGTCCGGCGAGGGCGAGGGCGATGCCACCTACGGCAAGCTGACCCTGAAGTTCATCTGCACCACCGGCAA
GCTGCCCGTGCCCTGGCCCACCCTCGTGACCACCTTCACCTACGGCGTGCAGTGCTTCGCCCGCTACCCC
GACCACATGAAGCAGCACGACTTCTTCAAGTCCGCCATGCCCGAAGGCTACGTCCAGGAGCGCACCATCT
TCTTCAAGGACGACGGCAACTACAAGACCCGCGCCGAGGTGAAGTTCGAGGGCGACACCCTGGTGAACCG
CATCGAGCTGAAGGGCATCGACTTCAAGGAGGACGGCAACATCCTGGGGCACAAGCTGGAGTACAACTAC
AACAGCCACAAGGTCTATATCACCGCCGACAAGCAGAAGAACGGCATCAAGGTGAACTTCAAGACCCGCC
ACAACATCGAGGACGGCAGCGTGCAGCTCGCCGACCACTACCAGCAGAACACCCCCATCGGCGACGGCCC
CGTGCTGCTGCCCGACAACCACTACCTGAGCACCCAGTCCGCCCTGAGCAAAGACCCCAACGAGAAGCGC
GATCACATGGTCCTGCTGGAGTTCGTGACCGCCGCCGGGATCACTCTCGGCATGGACGAGCTGTACAAGT
AAGGTACCTTTAAGACCAATGACTTACAAGGCAGCTGTAGATCTTAGCCACTTTTTAAAAGAAAAGGGGG
GACTGGAAGGGCTAATTCACTCCCAACGAAGACAAGATCTGCTTTTTGCTTGTACTGGGTCTCTCTGGTT
AGACCAGATCTGAGCCTGGGAGCTCTCTGGCTAACTAGGGAACCCACTGCTTAAGCCTCAATAAAGCTTG
CCTTGAGTGCTTCAAGTAGTGTGTGCCCGTCTGTTGTGTGACTCTGGTAACTAGAGATCCCTCAGACCCT
TTTAGTCAGTGTGGAAAATCTCTAGCAGTAGTAGTTCATGTCATCTTATTATTCAGTATTTATAACTTGC
AAAGAAATGAATATCAGAGAGTGAGAGGAACTTGTTTATTGCAGCTTATAATGGTTACAAATAAAGCAAT
AGCATCACAAATTTCACAAATAAAGCATTTTTTTCACTGCATTCTAGTTGTGGTTTGTCCAAACTCATCA
ATGTATCTTATCATGTCTGGCTCTAGCTATCCCGCCCCTAACTCCGCCCATCCCGCCCCTAACTCCGCCC
AGTTCCGCCCATTCTCCGCCCCATGGCTGACTAATTTTTTTTATTTATGCAGAGGCCGAGGCCGCCTCGG
CCTCTGAGCTATTCCAGAAGTAGTGAGGAGGCTTTTTTGGAGGCCTAGGGACGTACCCAATTCGCCCTAT
AGTGAGTCGTATTACGCGCGCTCACTGGCCGTCGTTTTACAACGTCGTGACTGGGAAAACCCTGGCGTTA
CCCAACTTAATCGCCTTGCAGCACATCCCCCTTTCGCCAGCTGGCGTAATAGCGAAGAGGCCCGCACCGA
TCGCCCTTCCCAACAGTTGCGCAGCCTGAATGGCGAATGGG
[124 nt withheld, positions 6482-6605]
C
[91 nt withheld, positions 6607-6697]
A
[49 nt withheld, positions 6699-6747]
CCTTTGACGTTGGAGTCCACGTTCTTT
[37 nt withheld, positions 6775-6811]
ACCCTATCTCGGTCTATTCTTTTGATTTATAAGGGATTTTGCCGATTTCGGCCTATTGGTTAAAAAATGA
GCTGATTTAACAAAAATTTAACGCGAATTTTAACAAAATATTAACGCTTACAATTTAGGTGGCACTTTTC
GGGGAAATGTGCGCGGAACCCCTATTTGTTTATTTTTCTAAATACATTCAAATATGTATCCGCTCATGAG
ACAATAACCCTGATAAATGCTTCAATAATATTGAAAAAGGAAGAGTATGAGTATTCAACATTTCCGTGTC
GCCCTTATTCCCTTTTTTGCGGCATTTTGCCTTCCTGTTTTTGCTCACCCAGAAACGCTGGTGAAAGTAA
AAGATGCTGAAGATCAGTTGGGTGCACGAGTGGGTTACATCGAACTGGATCTCAACAGCGGTAAGATCCT
TGAGAGTTTTCGCCCCGAAGAACGTTTTCCAATGATGAGCACTTTTAAAGTTCTGCTATGTGGCGCGGTA
TTATCCCGTATTGACGCCGGGCAAGAGCAACTCGGTCGCCGCATACACTATTCTCAGAATGACTTGGTTG
AGTACTCACCAGTCACAGAAAAGCATCTTACGGATGGCATGACAGTAAGAGAATTATGCAGTGCTGCCAT
AACCATGAGTGATAACACTGCGGCCAACTTACTTCTGACAACGATCGGAGGACCGAAGGAGCTAACCGCT
TTTTTGCACAACATGGGGGATCATGTAACTCGCCTTGATCGTTGGGAACCGGAGCTGAATGAAGCCATAC
CAAACGACGAGCGTGACACCACGATGCCTGTAGCAATGGCAACAACGTTGCGCAAACTATTAACTGGCGA
ACTACTTACTCTAGCTTCCCGGCAACAATTAATAGACTGGATGGAGGCGGATAAAGTTGCAGGACCACTT
CTGCGCTCGGCCCTTCCGGCTGGCTGGTTTATTGCTGATAAATCTGGAGCCGGTGAGCGTGGGTCTCGCG
GTATCATTGCAGCACTGGGGCCAGATGGTAAGCCCTCCCGTATCGTAGTTATCTACACGACGGGGAGTCA
GGCAACTATGGATGAACGAAATAGACAGATCGCTGAGATAGGTGCCTCACTGATTAAGCATTGGTAACTG
TCAGACCAAGTTTACTCATATATACTTTAGATTGATTTAAAACTTCATTTTTAATTTAAAAGGATCTAGG
TGAAGATCCTTTTTGATAATCTCATGACCAAAATCCCTTAACGTGAGTTTTCGTTCCACTGAGCGTCAGA
CCCCGTAGAAAAGATCAAAGGATCTTCTTGAGATCCTTTTTTTCTGCGCGTAATCTGCTGCTTGCAAACA
AAAAAACCACCGCTACCAGCGGTGGTTTGTTTGCCGGATCAAGAGCTACCAACTCTTTTTCCGAAGGTAA
CTGGCTTCAGCAGAGCGCAGATACCAAATACTGTTCTTCTAGTGTAGCCGTAGTTAGGCCACCACTTCAA
GAACTCTGTAGCACCGCCTACATACCTCGCTCTGCTAATCCTGTTACCAGTGGCTGCTGCCAGTGGCGAT
AAGTCGTGTCTTACCGGGTTGGACTCAAGACGATAGTTACCGGATAAGGCGCAGCGGTCGGGCTGAACGG
GGGGTTCGTGCACACAGCCCAGCTTGGAGCGAACGACCTACACCGAACTGAGATACCTACAGCGTGAGCT
ATGAGAAAGCGCCACGCTTCCCGAAGGGAGAAAGGCGGACAGGTATCCGGTAAGCGGCAGGGTCGGAACA
GGAGAGCGCACGAGGGAGCTTCCAGGGGGAAACGCCTGGTATCTTTATAGTCCTGTCGGGTTTCGCCACC
TCTGACTTGAGCGTCGATTTTTGTGATGCTCGTCAGGGGGGCGGAGCCTATGGAAAAACGCCAGCAACGC
GGCCTTTTTACGGTTCCTGGCCTTTTGCTGGCCTTTTGCTCACATGTTCTTTCCTGCGTTATCCCCTGAT
TCTGTGGATAACCGTATTACCGCCTTTGAGTGAGCTGATACCGCTCGCCGCAGCCGAACGACCGAGCGCA
GCGAGTCAGTGAGCGAGGAAGCGGAAGAGCGCCCAATACGCAAACCGCCTCTCCCCGCGCGTTGGCCGAT
TCATTAATGCAGCTGGCACGACAGGTTTCCCGACTGGAAAGCGGGCAGTGAGCGCAACGCAATTAATGTG
AGTTAGCTCACTCATTAGGCACCCCAGGCTTTACACTTTATGCTTCCGGCTCGTATGTTGTGTGGAATTG
TGAGCGGATAACAATTTCACACAGGAAACAGCTATGACCATGATTACGCCAAGCGCGCAATTAACCCTCA
CTAAAGGGAACAAAAGCTGGAGCTGCAAGCTT
Features (pLannotate 1.2.2; 28 found; start..end, strand, type, name):
      3..229     +  promoter       RSV promoter: Rous sarcoma virus enhancer/promoter
    230..410     +  LTR            5' LTR (truncated): truncated 5' long terminal repeat (LTR) from HIV-1
    457..582     +  misc_feature   HIV-1 Ψ: packaging signal of human immunodeficiency virus type 1
    566..929     +  CDS            HIV-1 gag (fragment): gag protein from human immunodeficiency virus 1; gag
   1075..1308    +  misc_feature   RRE: The Rev response element (RRE) of HIV-1 allows for Rev-dependent mRNA export from the nucleus to the cytoplasm.
   1685..1785    +  CDS            Rev (fragment): human immunodeficiency virus 1 (HIV-1) Rev protein; rev; enhances nuclear export of unspliced and incompletely spliced viral mRNAs
   1804..1921    +  misc_feature   cPPT/CTS: central polypurine tract and central termination sequence of HIV-1
   2032..2063    +  promoter       minP: minimal TATA-box promoter with low basal activity
   2096..3745    +  CDS            luciferase: firefly luciferase synthetic luc2 version of the luciferase gene
   3749..3868    +  CDS            hPEST: PEST degradation sequence from mouse ornithine decarboxylase human codon-optimized
   3913..4501    +  misc_feature   WPRE: woodchuck hepatitis virus posttranscriptional regulatory element
   4516..4832    +  promoter       SV40 promoter: SV40 enhancer and early promoter
   4883..5602    +  CDS            EmGFP: Emerald GFP mammalian codon-optimized
   5601..5672    +  CDS            nef (fragment): NEF_HV1Z2 - Experimental evidence at protein level: Swiss-Prot protein existence level 1. Extracellular Nef protein targets CD4(+) T-lymphocytes for apoptosis by interacting with CXCR4 surface receptors. From Human immunodeficiency virus type 1 group M subtype D (isolate Z2/CDC-Z34) (HIV-1).
   5674..5907    +  LTR            3' LTR (ΔU3): self-inactivating 3' long terminal repeat (LTR) from HIV-1
   5979..6100    +  polyA_signal   SV40 poly(A) signal: SV40 polyadenylation signal
   6140..6275    +  rep_origin     SV40 ori: SV40 origin of replication
   6296..6314    -  promoter       T7 promoter: promoter for bacteriophage T7 RNA polymerase
   6322..6477    +  CDS            lacZα (fragment): LacZα fragment of β-galactosidase; lacZ fragment
   6482..6910    +  rep_origin     f1 ori (sequence partly withheld): f1 bacteriophage origin of replication; arrow indicates direction of (+) strand synthesis
   6963..7067    +  promoter       AmpR promoter: bla
   7068..7928    +  CDS            AmpR: β-lactamase; bla; confers resistance to ampicillin, carbenicillin, and related antibiotics
   8099..8687    +  rep_origin     ori: high-copy-number ColE1/pMB1/pBR322/pUC origin of replication
   8870..8962    +  CDS            lacI (fragment): lac repressor; lacI; The lac repressor binds to the lac operator to inhibit transcription in E. coli. This inhibition can be relieved by adding lactose or isopropyl-β-D-thiogalactopyranoside (IPTG).
   8975..8996    +  protein_bind   CAP binding site: CAP binding activates transcription in the presence of cAMP. E. coli catabolite activator protein
   9011..9041    +  promoter       lac promoter: promoter for the E. coli lac operon
   9049..9065    +  protein_bind   lac operator: The lac repressor binds to the lac operator to inhibit transcription in E. coli. This inhibition can be relieved by adding lactose or isopropyl-β-D-thiogalactopyranoside (IPTG). lac repressor encoded by lacI
   9110..9128    +  promoter       T3 promoter: promoter for bacteriophage T3 RNA polymerase
