[The description below was written by a language model from this plasmid's Addgene catalogue record and pLannotate feature annotations shown in this document.]
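Description:
pLminP_Luc2P_RE3 is a lentiviral transcriptional reporter for aryl hydrocarbon receptor (AHR) pathway activity, built on the pLenti7.3 backbone. It is propagated in E. coli through a high-copy ColE1/pUC-type origin with ampicillin selection (AmpR); an f1 origin and leftover lac/T7/T3 cloning elements are also present in the bacterial portion. The viral portion follows a self-inactivating, third-generation-style layout. An RSV promoter is fused to a truncated HIV-1 5' LTR to drive genomic RNA production in packaging cells, and is followed by the Ψ packaging signal with a partial gag sequence, the RRE for Rev-dependent export and the cPPT/CTS. A ΔU3 3' LTR removes LTR promoter activity after integration.

The reporter cassette places a low-background minimal TATA-box promoter (minP) upstream of the synthetic firefly luciferase luc2 fused to an hPEST degradation sequence (Luc2P). This fusion shortens the protein's half-life so that the signal tracks changes in transcription more closely. The catalogue lists the promoter as "AHR", implying that AHR-responsive elements lie upstream of minP. These elements are not annotated as a separate feature, although there is an unannotated gap between the cPPT/CTS and minP. A WPRE follows the reporter to enhance transcript expression. A separate SV40 promoter drives Emerald GFP, which serves as a constitutive marker for identifying or sorting transduced cells in place of drug selection. Part of the reporter was derived from the pGL4.29 vector. The sequenced record (9,153 nt) is slightly shorter than the listed total size of 9,293 bp. The construct is suited to making stable reporter cells for measuring AHR signalling by luminescence, and the associated publication concerns inferring pathway activity alongside gene expression by RNA sequencing.
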