Addgene plasmid #90337: pLminP_Luc2P_RE3
Purpose: AHR - Aryl hydrocarbon receptor gene reporter
Depositing lab: Ramnik Xavier. Depositing organization: Broad Institute. Publication: Simultaneous Pathway Activity Inference and Gene Expression Analysis Using RNA Sequencing. O'Connell DJ, Kolde R, Sooknah M, Graham DB, Sundberg TB, Latorre IJ, Mikkelsen TS, Xavier RJ. Cell Syst. 2016 May 25;2(5):323-34. doi: 10.1016/j.cels.2016.04.011. Epub 2016 May 19. PubMed 27211859.
Backbone
  Vector backbone: pLenti7.3
  Backbone manufacturer: Thermo Fisher
  Backbone size w/o insert (bp): 7251
  Total vector size (bp): 9293
  Vector type: Lentiviral
  Selectable markers: eGFP
Growth in bacteria
  Bacterial resistance: Ampicillin, 100 μg/mL
  Growth temperature: 37°C
  Growth strain: NEB Stable
  Copy number: High Copy
Gene/Insert
  Gene/Insert name: Firefly luciferase (alt name: Luc2P)
  Species: P. pyralis
  Insert size (bp): 1776
  Promoter: AHR
  Cloning method: Gibson Cloning
  Sequencing primers: 5′ GGTACAGTGCAGGGGAAAGA
Resource information
  A portion of this plasmid was derived from a plasmid made by: pGL4.29 reporter vector (Promega)
Terms and licenses: Academic/Nonprofit Terms; Industry Terms: Not Available to Industry
How to cite: pLminP_Luc2P_RE3 was a gift from Ramnik Xavier (Addgene plasmid # 90337 ; http://n2t.net/addgene:90337 ; RRID:Addgene_90337)
